Addgene plasmid #107606: pUBC_V5_MS2-mVenus
Purpose: Transient expression of humanized MS2 (V75E/A81G), fused to mVenus in mammalian cells, under a hUBC promoter, V5 tag
Depositing lab: John Rinn. Depositing organization: Harvard University. Publication: Spatiotemporal allele organization by allele-specific CRISPR live-cell imaging (SNP-CLING). Maass PG, Barutcu AR, Shechner DM, Weiner CL, Mele M, Rinn JL. Nat Struct Mol Biol. 2018 Jan 8. pii: 10.1038/s41594-017-0015-3. doi: 10.1038/s41594-017-0015-3. PubMed 29343869.
Backbone
  Vector backbone: pNEB193
  Vector type: Synthetic Biology
Growth in bacteria
  Bacterial resistance: Ampicillin, 100 μg/mL
  Growth temperature: 37°C
  Growth strain: DH5alpha
  Copy number: High Copy
Gene/Insert
  Gene/Insert name: MS2-mVenus
  Species: Synthetic
  Mutation: MS2: V75E/A81G
  Promoter: human UBC
  Tag / fusion protein: mVenus (C terminal on insert); V5 (N terminal on insert)
  Cloning method: Ligation Independent Cloning
  Sequencing primers: 5′ M13F; 3′ M13R
Terms and licenses: Academic/Nonprofit Terms; Industry Terms: Not Available to Industry
How to cite: pUBC_V5_MS2-mVenus was a gift from John Rinn (Addgene plasmid # 107606 ; http://n2t.net/addgene:107606 ; RRID:Addgene_107606)
