[The description below was written by a language model from this plasmid's Addgene catalogue record, the feature table of its GenBank file and pLannotate feature annotations shown in this document.]
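Description:
pUBC_V5_MS2-mVenus is a 5,124 bp circular plasmid for transient expression in mammalian cells, built on the pUC-type cloning vector pNEB193. It is propagated in E. coli from a high-copy ColE1/pUC origin and selected with ampicillin through the bla (β-lactamase) gene and its native promoter. Remnants of the parental cloning region flank the insert: lacZα and MCS fragments, the lac promoter/operator and CAP site, and the M13 forward and reverse primer sites. The plasmid carries no mammalian selection marker or episomal replication element, consistent with its stated transient use.

The payload is a single expression cassette driven by the human ubiquitin C (UBC) promoter, a constitutive promoter of about 1.2 kb. A Kozak consensus precedes an open reading frame that encodes, in order, an SV40 large T antigen nuclear localization signal, a V5 epitope tag, the bacteriophage MS2 coat protein and the monomeric yellow fluorescent protein mVenus (A206K, mammalian codon-optimized). An SV40 polyadenylation signal terminates the cassette. The MS2 sequence is described as humanized and carries the V75E/A81G substitutions. The coat protein binds a specific RNA hairpin, so the fusion acts as a nuclear-targeted fluorescent reporter that accumulates wherever MS2 stem-loop-tagged RNAs are located, and the V5 tag allows antibody detection.

The associated publication describes allele-specific CRISPR live-cell imaging, which suggests the fusion is used to visualise genomic loci through MS2 hairpin-bearing guide RNAs, although the record does not spell out that arrangement. The two feature tables agree in content, differing only by a six-base coordinate offset.
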