LOCUS       Exported 5124 bp ds-DNA circular SYN 12-MAY-2021
DEFINITION  Transient expression of humanized MS2 (V75E/A81G), fused to mVenus
            in mammalian cells, under a hUBC promoter, V5 tag.
ACCESSION   .
VERSION     .
KEYWORDS    pUBC_V5_MS2-mVenus
SOURCE      synthetic DNA construct
  ORGANISM  synthetic DNA construct
REFERENCE   1 (bases 1 to 5124)
  AUTHORS   Maass PG, Barutcu AR, Shechner DM, Weiner CL, Mele M, Rinn JL
  TITLE     Spatiotemporal allele organization by allele-specific CRISPR
            live-cell imaging (SNP-CLING).
  JOURNAL   Nat Struct Mol Biol. 2018 Jan 8. pii: 10.1038/s41594-017-0015-3.
            doi: 10.1038/s41594-017-0015-3.
  PUBMED    29343869
REFERENCE   2 (bases 1 to 5124)
  AUTHORS   .
  TITLE     Direct Submission
  JOURNAL   Exported May 12, 2021 from SnapGene Server 1.1.58
            http://www.snapgene.com
FEATURES             Location/Qualifiers
     source          1..5124
                     /organism="synthetic DNA construct"
                     /mol_type="other DNA"
     primer_bind     618..637
                     /label=Amp-R
                     /note="Ampicillin resistance gene, reverse primer"
     promoter        complement(856..960)
                     /gene="bla"
                     /label=AmpR promoter
     primer_bind     1050..1069
                     /label=pRS-marker
                     /note="pRS vectors, use to sequence yeast selectable
                     marker"
     primer_bind     1263..1285
                     /label=M13/pUC Forward
                     /note="In lacZ gene"
     primer_bind     1277..1294
                     /label=M13 Forward
                     /note="In lacZ gene. Also called M13-F20 or M13 (-21)
                     Forward"
     primer_bind     1278..1294
                     /label=M13 fwd
                     /note="common sequencing primer, one of multiple similar
                     variants"
     primer_bind     2371..2390
                     /label=hUBCpro-F
                     /note="Human Ubiquitin C (UbC) promoter, forward primer"
     regulatory      2552..2561
                     /regulatory_class="other"
                     /note="vertebrate consensus sequence for strong initiation
                     of translation (Kozak, 1987)"
     CDS             2564..2584
                     /codon_start=1
                     /product="nuclear localization signal of SV40 (simian virus
                     40) large T antigen"
                     /label=SV40 NLS
                     /translation="PKKKRKV"
     CDS             2591..2632
                     /codon_start=1
                     /product="epitope tag from simian virus 5"
                     /label=V5 tag
                     /translation="GKPIPNPLLGLDST"
     CDS             3062..3781
                     /codon_start=1
                     /product="Venus YFP with monomerizing A206K mutation (Nagai
                     et al., 2002; Kremers et al., 2006)"
                     /label=mVenus
                     /note="mammalian codon-optimized"
                     /translation="MVSKGEELFTGVVPILVELDGDVNGHKFSVSGEGEGDATYGKLTL
                     KLICTTGKLPVPWPTLVTTLGYGLQCFARYPDHMKQHDFFKSAMPEGYVQERTIFFKDD
                     GNYKTRAEVKFEGDTLVNRIELKGIDFKEDGNILGHKLEYNYNSHNVYITADKQKNGIK
                     ANFKIRHNIEDGGVQLADHYQQNTPIGDGPVLLPDNHYLSYQSKLSKDPNEKRDHMVLL
                     EFVTAAGITLGMDELYK"
     primer_bind     complement(3107..3128)
                     /label=EGFP-N
                     /note="EGFP, reverse primer"
     primer_bind     complement(3368..3387)
                     /label=EXFP-R
                     /note="For distinguishing EGFP variants, reverse primer"
     primer_bind     3715..3736
                     /label=EGFP-C
                     /note="EGFP, forward primer"
     primer_bind     complement(3828..3847)
                     /label=SV40pA-R
                     /note="SV40 polyA, reverse primer"
     primer_bind     3882..3901
                     /label=EBV-rev
                     /note="SV40 polyA terminator, reverse primer"
     primer_bind     complement(3958..3974)
                     /label=M13 rev
                     /note="common sequencing primer, one of multiple similar
                     variants"
     primer_bind     complement(3958..3974)
                     /label=M13 Reverse
                     /note="In lacZ gene. Also called M13-rev"
     primer_bind     complement(3971..3993)
                     /label=M13/pUC Reverse
                     /note="In lacZ gene"
     protein_bind    3982..3998
                     /label=lac operator
                     /bound_moiety="lac repressor encoded by lacI"
                     /note="The lac repressor binds to the lac operator to
                     inhibit transcription in E. coli. This inhibition can be
                     relieved by adding lactose or
                     isopropyl-beta-D-thiogalactopyranoside (IPTG)."
     promoter        complement(4006..4036)
                     /label=lac promoter
                     /note="promoter for the E. coli lac operon"
     protein_bind    4051..4072
                     /label=CAP binding site
                     /bound_moiety="E. coli catabolite activator protein"
                     /note="CAP binding activates transcription in the presence
                     of cAMP."
     primer_bind     complement(4189..4206)
                     /label=L4440
                     /note="L4440 vector, forward primer"
     rep_origin      complement(4360..4948)
                     /direction=LEFT
                     /label=ori
                     /note="high-copy-number ColE1/pMB1/pBR322/pUC origin of
                     replication"
     primer_bind     complement(4440..4459)
                     /label=pBR322ori-F
                     /note="pBR322 origin, forward primer"
     CDS             complement(5119..855)
                     /codon_start=1
                     /gene="bla"
                     /product="beta-lactamase"
                     /label=AmpR
                     /note="confers resistance to ampicillin, carbenicillin, and
                     related antibiotics"
                     /translation="MSIQHFRVALIPFFAAFCLPVFAHPETLVKVKDAEDQLGARVGYI
                     ELDLNSGKILESFRPEERFPMMSTFKVLLCGAVLSRIDAGQEQLGRRIHYSQNDLVEYS
                     PVTEKHLTDGMTVRELCSAAITMSDNTAANLLLTTIGGPKELTAFLHNMGDHVTRLDRW
                     EPELNEAIPNDERDTTMPVAMATTLRKLLTGELLTLASRQQLIDWMEADKVAGPLLRSA
                     LPAGWFIADKSGAGERGSRGIIAALGPDGKPSRIVVIYTTGSQATMDERNRQIAEIGAS
                     LIKHW"
ORIGIN
        1 atgcttaatc agtgaggcac ctatctcagc gatctgtcta tttcgttcat ccatagttgc
       61 ctgactcccc gtcgtgtaga taactacgat acgggagggc ttaccatctg gccccagtgc
      121 tgcaatgata ccgcgagacc cacgctcacc ggctccagat ttatcagcaa taaaccagcc
      181 agccggaagg gccgagcgca gaagtggtcc tgcaacttta tccgcctcca tccagtctat
      241 taattgttgc cgggaagcta gagtaagtag ttcgccagtt aatagtttgc gcaacgttgt
      301 tgccattgct acaggcatcg tggtgtcacg ctcgtcgttt ggtatggctt cattcagctc
      361 cggttcccaa cgatcaaggc gagttacatg atcccccatg ttgtgcaaaa aagcggttag
      421 ctccttcggt cctccgatcg ttgtcagaag taagttggcc gcagtgttat cactcatggt
      481 tatggcagca ctgcataatt ctcttactgt catgccatcc gtaagatgct tttctgtgac
      541 tggtgagtac tcaaccaagt cattctgaga atagtgtatg cggcgaccga gttgctcttg
      601 cccggcgtca atacgggata ataccgcgcc acatagcaga actttaaaag tgctcatcat
      661 tggaaaacgt tcttcggggc gaaaactctc aaggatctta ccgctgttga gatccagttc
      721 gatgtaaccc actcgtgcac ccaactgatc ttcagcatct tttactttca ccagcgtttc
      781 tgggtgagca aaaacaggaa ggcaaaatgc cgcaaaaaag ggaataaggg cgacacggaa
      841 atgttgaata ctcatactct tcctttttca atattattga agcatttatc agggttattg
      901 tctcatgagc ggatacatat ttgaatgtat ttagaaaaat aaacaaatag gggttccgcg
      961 cacatttccc cgaaaagtgc cacctgacgt ctaagaaacc attattatca tgacattaac
     1021 ctataaaaat aggcgtatca cgagctatgc ggcatcagag cagattgtac tgagagtgca
     1081 ccatatgcgg tgtgaaatac cgcacagatg cgtaaggaga aaataccgca tcaggcgcca
     1141 ttcgccattc aggctgcgca actgttggga agggcgatcg gtgcgggcct cttcgctatt
     1201 acgccagctg gcgaaagggg gatgtgctgc aaggcgatta agttgggtaa cgccagggtt
     1261 ttcccagtca cgacgttgta aaacgacggc cagtgaattc gagctcggta cacgtatgtc
     1321 gaggtaggcg cgccgggttt tggcgcctcc cgcgggcgcc cccctcctca cggcgagcgc
     1381 tgccacgtca gacgaagggc gcagcgagcg tcctgatcct tccgcccgga cgctcaggac
     1441 agcggcccgc tgctcataag actcggcctt agaaccccag tatcagcaga aggacatttt
     1501 aggacgggac ttgggtgact ctagggcact ggttttcttt ccagagagcg gaacaggcga
     1561 ggaaaagtag tcccttctcg gcgattctgc ggagggatct ccgtggggcg gtgaacgccg
     1621 atgattatat aaggacgcgc cgggtgtggc acagctagtt ccgtcgcagc cgggatttgg
     1681 gtcgcggttc ttgtttgtgg atcgctgtga tcgtcacttg gtgagtagcg ggctgctggg
     1741 ctggccgggg ctttcgtggc cgccgggccg ctcggtggga cggaagcgtg tggagagacc
     1801 gccaagggct gtagtctggg tccgcgagca aggttgccct gaactggggg ttggggggag
     1861 cgcagcaaaa tggcggctgt tcccgagtct tgaatggaag acgcttgtga ggcgggctgt
     1921 gaggtcgttg aaacaaggtg gggggcatgg tgggcggcaa gaacccaagg tcttgaggcc
     1981 ttcgctaatg cgggaaagct cttattcggg tgagatgggc tggggcacca tctggggacc
     2041 ctgacgtgaa gtttgtcact gactggagaa ctcggtttgt cgtctgttgc gggggcggca
     2101 gttatggcgg tgccgttggg cagtgcaccc gtacctttgg gagcgcgcgc cctcgtcgtg
     2161 tcgtgacgtc acccgttctg ttggcttata atgcagggtg gggccacctg ccggtaggtg
     2221 tgcggtaggc ttttctccgt cgcaggacgc agggttcggg cctagggtag gctctcctga
     2281 atcgacaggc gccggacctc tggtgagggg agggataagt gaggcgtcag tttctttggt
     2341 cggttttatg tacctatctt cttaagtagc tgaagctccg gttttgaact atgcgctcgg
     2401 ggttggcgag tgtgttttgt gaagtttttt aggcaccttt tgaaatgtaa tcatttgggt
     2461 caatatgtaa ttttcagtgt tagactagta aattgtccgc taaattctgg ccgtttttgg
     2521 cttttttgtt agacctggag gtaccgccac cgccaccatg gctccaaaga agaagcgtaa
     2581 ggtaggcagc ggcaagccca tccccaaccc cctgctgggc ctggacagca ccggcagcgc
     2641 tagcaatttc actcaatttg tgctcgtgga taacggagga acgggcgacg tgaccgtggc
     2701 accaagcaac tttgctaatg gagtggccga gtggattagc tcaaatagca ggtcccaggc
     2761 ttacaaggtc acctgtagtg tccggcaatc atccgcccag aatcggaaat atactattaa
     2821 ggtagaagtg ccgaaagtgg caactcaaac cgtggggggc gaggaattgc ctgtggccgg
     2881 ctggagaagc tacctcaaca tggaactcac cattccaatc ttcgccacaa acagcgactg
     2941 tgagctcatc gtcaaagcca tgcagggtct gctgaaggac ggcaatccta ttccatctgc
     3001 aatcgcggcc aattccggca tttatggatc caagggctcg ggctcgacct cgggctccgg
     3061 aatggtgagc aagggcgagg agctgttcac cggggtggtg cccatcctgg tcgagctgga
     3121 cggcgacgta aacggacaca agttcagcgt gtccggcgag ggcgagggcg atgccaccta
     3181 cggcaagctg accctgaagc tgatctgcac caccggcaag ctgcccgtgc cctggcccac
     3241 cctcgtgacc accctgggat acggcctgca gtgcttcgcc cgctaccccg accacatgaa
     3301 gcagcacgac ttcttcaagt ccgccatgcc cgaaggctac gtccaggagc gcaccatctt
     3361 cttcaaggac gacggcaact acaagacccg cgccgaggtg aagttcgagg gcgacaccct
     3421 ggtgaaccgc atcgagctga agggcatcga cttcaaggag gacggcaaca tcctggggca
     3481 caagctggag tacaactaca acagccacaa cgtctatatc accgccgaca agcagaagaa
     3541 cggcatcaag gccaacttca agatccgcca caacatcgag gacggcggcg tgcagctcgc
     3601 cgaccactac cagcagaaca cccccatcgg cgacggcccc gtgctgctgc ccgacaacca
     3661 ctacctgagc taccagtcca agctgagcaa agaccccaac gagaagcgcg atcacatggt
     3721 cctgctggag ttcgtgaccg ccgccgggat cactctcggc atggacgagc tgtacaagta
     3781 atgataagtc gacttgttta ttgcagctta taatggttac aaataaagca atagcatcac
     3841 aaatttcaca aataaagcat ttttttcact gcattctagt tgtggtttgt ccaaactcat
     3901 caatgtatct tattcgactg tttaaacctg caggcatgca agcttggcgt aatcatggtc
     3961 atagctgttt cctgtgtgaa attgttatcc gctcacaatt ccacacaaca tacgagccgg
     4021 aagcataaag tgtaaagcct ggggtgccta atgagtgagc taactcacat taattgcgtt
     4081 gcgctcactg cccgctttcc agtcgggaaa cctgtcgtgc cagctgcatt aatgaatcgg
     4141 ccaacgcgcg gggagaggcg gtttgcgtat tgggcgctct tccgcttcct cgctcactga
     4201 ctcgctgcgc tcggtcgttc ggctgcggcg agcggtatca gctcactcaa aggcggtaat
     4261 acggttatcc acagaatcag gggataacgc aggaaagaac atgtgagcaa aaggccagca
     4321 aaaggccagg aaccgtaaaa aggccgcgtt gctggcgttt ttccataggc tccgcccccc
     4381 tgacgagcat cacaaaaatc gacgctcaag tcagaggtgg cgaaacccga caggactata
     4441 aagataccag gcgtttcccc ctggaagctc cctcgtgcgc tctcctgttc cgaccctgcc
     4501 gcttaccgga tacctgtccg cctttctccc ttcgggaagc gtggcgcttt ctcatagctc
     4561 acgctgtagg tatctcagtt cggtgtaggt cgttcgctcc aagctgggct gtgtgcacga
     4621 accccccgtt cagcccgacc gctgcgcctt atccggtaac tatcgtcttg agtccaaccc
     4681 ggtaagacac gacttatcgc cactggcagc agccactggt aacaggatta gcagagcgag
     4741 gtatgtaggc ggtgctacag agttcttgaa gtggtggcct aactacggct acactagaag
     4801 aacagtattt ggtatctgcg ctctgctgaa gccagttacc ttcggaaaaa gagttggtag
     4861 ctcttgatcc ggcaaacaaa ccaccgctgg tagcggtggt ttttttgttt gcaagcagca
     4921 gattacgcgc agaaaaaaag gatctcaaga agatcctttg atcttttcta cggggtctga
     4981 cgctcagtgg aacgaaaact cacgttaagg gattttggtc atgagattat caaaaaggat
     5041 cttcacctag atccttttaa attaaaaatg aagttttaaa tcaatctaaa gtatatatga
     5101 gtaaacttgg tctgacagtt acca
//
