Features (pLannotate 1.2.2; 15 found; start..end, strand, type, name):
      1..861     -  CDS            AmpR: β-lactamase; bla; confers resistance to ampicillin, carbenicillin, and related antibiotics
    862..966     -  promoter       AmpR promoter: bla
   1051..1141    +  misc_feature   bom (fragment): basis of mobility region from pBR322
   1147..1304    -  CDS            lacZα (fragment): LacZα fragment of β-galactosidase; lacZ fragment
   1318..1336    +  promoter       tight TRE promoter (fragment): Tet-responsive promoter PTight, consisting of seven tet operator sequences followed by the minimal CMV promoter
   1335..2540    +  promoter       UbC promoter: human ubiquitin C promoter
   2645..3031    +  CDS            CAPSD_BPMS2: Experimental evidence at protein level: Swiss-Prot protein existence level 1. Acts as a translational repressor of viral replicase synthesis late in infection. This latter function is the result of capsid protein interaction with an RNA hairpin which contains the replicase ribosome-binding site. From Escherichia phage MS2 (Bacteriophage MS2).
   3068..3787    +  CDS            mVenus: Venus YFP with monomerizing A206K mutation (Nagai et al., 2002; Kremers et al., 2006) mammalian codon-optimized
   3798..3918    +  polyA_signal   SV40 poly(A) signal: SV40 polyadenylation signal
   3932..3951    +  misc_feature   MCS (fragment): pUC18/19 multiple cloning site
   3988..4004    -  protein_bind   lac operator: The lac repressor binds to the lac operator to inhibit transcription in E. coli. This inhibition can be relieved by adding lactose or isopropyl-β-D-thiogalactopyranoside (IPTG). lac repressor encoded by lacI
   4012..4042    -  promoter       lac promoter: promoter for the E. coli lac operon
   4057..4078    -  protein_bind   CAP binding site: CAP binding activates transcription in the presence of cAMP. E. coli catabolite activator protein
   4091..4183    -  CDS            lacI (fragment): lac repressor; lacI; The lac repressor binds to the lac operator to inhibit transcription in E. coli. This inhibition can be relieved by adding lactose or isopropyl-β-D-thiogalactopyranoside (IPTG).
   4366..4954    -  rep_origin     ori: high-copy-number ColE1/pMB1/pBR322/pUC origin of replication
>Addgene plasmid #107606 | pUBC_V5_MS2-mVenus | depositor full sequence | sequence record 208934 | pUBC_V5_MS2-mVenus sequence 5124 bps
TTACCAATGCTTAATCAGTGAGGCACCTATCTCAGCGATCTGTCTATTTCGTTCATCCATAGTTGCCTGA
CTCCCCGTCGTGTAGATAACTACGATACGGGAGGGCTTACCATCTGGCCCCAGTGCTGCAATGATACCGC
GAGACCCACGCTCACCGGCTCCAGATTTATCAGCAATAAACCAGCCAGCCGGAAGGGCCGAGCGCAGAAG
TGGTCCTGCAACTTTATCCGCCTCCATCCAGTCTATTAATTGTTGCCGGGAAGCTAGAGTAAGTAGTTCG
CCAGTTAATAGTTTGCGCAACGTTGTTGCCATTGCTACAGGCATCGTGGTGTCACGCTCGTCGTTTGGTA
TGGCTTCATTCAGCTCCGGTTCCCAACGATCAAGGCGAGTTACATGATCCCCCATGTTGTGCAAAAAAGC
GGTTAGCTCCTTCGGTCCTCCGATCGTTGTCAGAAGTAAGTTGGCCGCAGTGTTATCACTCATGGTTATG
GCAGCACTGCATAATTCTCTTACTGTCATGCCATCCGTAAGATGCTTTTCTGTGACTGGTGAGTACTCAA
CCAAGTCATTCTGAGAATAGTGTATGCGGCGACCGAGTTGCTCTTGCCCGGCGTCAATACGGGATAATAC
CGCGCCACATAGCAGAACTTTAAAAGTGCTCATCATTGGAAAACGTTCTTCGGGGCGAAAACTCTCAAGG
ATCTTACCGCTGTTGAGATCCAGTTCGATGTAACCCACTCGTGCACCCAACTGATCTTCAGCATCTTTTA
CTTTCACCAGCGTTTCTGGGTGAGCAAAAACAGGAAGGCAAAATGCCGCAAAAAAGGGAATAAGGGCGAC
ACGGAAATGTTGAATACTCATACTCTTCCTTTTTCAATATTATTGAAGCATTTATCAGGGTTATTGTCTC
ATGAGCGGATACATATTTGAATGTATTTAGAAAAATAAACAAATAGGGGTTCCGCGCACATTTCCCCGAA
AAGTGCCACCTGACGTCTAAGAAACCATTATTATCATGACATTAACCTATAAAAATAGGCGTATCACGAG
CTATGCGGCATCAGAGCAGATTGTACTGAGAGTGCACCATATGCGGTGTGAAATACCGCACAGATGCGTA
AGGAGAAAATACCGCATCAGGCGCCATTCGCCATTCAGGCTGCGCAACTGTTGGGAAGGGCGATCGGTGC
GGGCCTCTTCGCTATTACGCCAGCTGGCGAAAGGGGGATGTGCTGCAAGGCGATTAAGTTGGGTAACGCC
AGGGTTTTCCCAGTCACGACGTTGTAAAACGACGGCCAGTGAATTCGAGCTCGGTACACGTATGTCGAGG
TAGGCGCGCCGGGTTTTGGCGCCTCCCGCGGGCGCCCCCCTCCTCACGGCGAGCGCTGCCACGTCAGACG
AAGGGCGCAGCGAGCGTCCTGATCCTTCCGCCCGGACGCTCAGGACAGCGGCCCGCTGCTCATAAGACTC
GGCCTTAGAACCCCAGTATCAGCAGAAGGACATTTTAGGACGGGACTTGGGTGACTCTAGGGCACTGGTT
TTCTTTCCAGAGAGCGGAACAGGCGAGGAAAAGTAGTCCCTTCTCGGCGATTCTGCGGAGGGATCTCCGT
GGGGCGGTGAACGCCGATGATTATATAAGGACGCGCCGGGTGTGGCACAGCTAGTTCCGTCGCAGCCGGG
ATTTGGGTCGCGGTTCTTGTTTGTGGATCGCTGTGATCGTCACTTGGTGAGTAGCGGGCTGCTGGGCTGG
CCGGGGCTTTCGTGGCCGCCGGGCCGCTCGGTGGGACGGAAGCGTGTGGAGAGACCGCCAAGGGCTGTAG
TCTGGGTCCGCGAGCAAGGTTGCCCTGAACTGGGGGTTGGGGGGAGCGCAGCAAAATGGCGGCTGTTCCC
GAGTCTTGAATGGAAGACGCTTGTGAGGCGGGCTGTGAGGTCGTTGAAACAAGGTGGGGGGCATGGTGGG
CGGCAAGAACCCAAGGTCTTGAGGCCTTCGCTAATGCGGGAAAGCTCTTATTCGGGTGAGATGGGCTGGG
GCACCATCTGGGGACCCTGACGTGAAGTTTGTCACTGACTGGAGAACTCGGTTTGTCGTCTGTTGCGGGG
GCGGCAGTTATGGCGGTGCCGTTGGGCAGTGCACCCGTACCTTTGGGAGCGCGCGCCCTCGTCGTGTCGT
GACGTCACCCGTTCTGTTGGCTTATAATGCAGGGTGGGGCCACCTGCCGGTAGGTGTGCGGTAGGCTTTT
CTCCGTCGCAGGACGCAGGGTTCGGGCCTAGGGTAGGCTCTCCTGAATCGACAGGCGCCGGACCTCTGGT
GAGGGGAGGGATAAGTGAGGCGTCAGTTTCTTTGGTCGGTTTTATGTACCTATCTTCTTAAGTAGCTGAA
GCTCCGGTTTTGAACTATGCGCTCGGGGTTGGCGAGTGTGTTTTGTGAAGTTTTTTAGGCACCTTTTGAA
ATGTAATCATTTGGGTCAATATGTAATTTTCAGTGTTAGACTAGTAAATTGTCCGCTAAATTCTGGCCGT
TTTTGGCTTTTTTGTTAGACCTGGAGGTACCGCCACCGCCACCATGGCTCCAAAGAAGAAGCGTAAGGTA
GGCAGCGGCAAGCCCATCCCCAACCCCCTGCTGGGCCTGGACAGCACCGGCAGCGCTAGCAATTTCACTC
AATTTGTGCTCGTGGATAACGGAGGAACGGGCGACGTGACCGTGGCACCAAGCAACTTTGCTAATGGAGT
GGCCGAGTGGATTAGCTCAAATAGCAGGTCCCAGGCTTACAAGGTCACCTGTAGTGTCCGGCAATCATCC
GCCCAGAATCGGAAATATACTATTAAGGTAGAAGTGCCGAAAGTGGCAACTCAAACCGTGGGGGGCGAGG
AATTGCCTGTGGCCGGCTGGAGAAGCTACCTCAACATGGAACTCACCATTCCAATCTTCGCCACAAACAG
CGACTGTGAGCTCATCGTCAAAGCCATGCAGGGTCTGCTGAAGGACGGCAATCCTATTCCATCTGCAATC
GCGGCCAATTCCGGCATTTATGGATCCAAGGGCTCGGGCTCGACCTCGGGCTCCGGAATGGTGAGCAAGG
GCGAGGAGCTGTTCACCGGGGTGGTGCCCATCCTGGTCGAGCTGGACGGCGACGTAAACGGCCACAAGTT
CAGCGTGTCCGGCGAGGGCGAGGGCGATGCCACCTACGGCAAGCTGACCCTGAAGCTGATCTGCACCACC
GGCAAGCTGCCCGTGCCCTGGCCCACCCTCGTGACCACCCTGGGCTACGGCCTGCAGTGCTTCGCCCGCT
ACCCCGACCACATGAAGCAGCACGACTTCTTCAAGTCCGCCATGCCCGAAGGCTACGTCCAGGAGCGCAC
CATCTTCTTCAAGGACGACGGCAACTACAAGACCCGCGCCGAGGTGAAGTTCGAGGGCGACACCCTGGTG
AACCGCATCGAGCTGAAGGGCATCGACTTCAAGGAGGACGGCAACATCCTGGGGCACAAGCTGGAGTACA
ACTACAACAGCCACAACGTCTATATCACCGCCGACAAGCAGAAGAACGGCATCAAGGCCAACTTCAAGAT
CCGCCACAACATCGAGGACGGCGGCGTGCAGCTCGCCGACCACTACCAGCAGAACACCCCCATCGGCGAC
GGCCCCGTGCTGCTGCCCGACAACCACTACCTGAGCTACCAGTCCAAGCTGAGCAAAGACCCCAACGAGA
AGCGCGATCACATGGTCCTGCTGGAGTTCGTGACCGCCGCCGGGATCACTCTCGGCATGGACGAGCTGTA
CAAGTAATGATAAGTCGACTTGTTTATTGCAGCTTATAATGGTTACAAATAAAGCAATAGCATCACAAAT
TTCACAAATAAAGCATTTTTTTCACTGCATTCTAGTTGTGGTTTGTCCAAACTCATCAATGTATCTTATT
CGACTGTTTAAACCTGCAGGCATGCAAGCTTGGCGTAATCATGGTCATAGCTGTTTCCTGTGTGAAATTG
TTATCCGCTCACAATTCCACACAACATACGAGCCGGAAGCATAAAGTGTAAAGCCTGGGGTGCCTAATGA
GTGAGCTAACTCACATTAATTGCGTTGCGCTCACTGCCCGCTTTCCAGTCGGGAAACCTGTCGTGCCAGC
TGCATTAATGAATCGGCCAACGCGCGGGGAGAGGCGGTTTGCGTATTGGGCGCTCTTCCGCTTCCTCGCT
CACTGACTCGCTGCGCTCGGTCGTTCGGCTGCGGCGAGCGGTATCAGCTCACTCAAAGGCGGTAATACGG
TTATCCACAGAATCAGGGGATAACGCAGGAAAGAACATGTGAGCAAAAGGCCAGCAAAAGGCCAGGAACC
GTAAAAAGGCCGCGTTGCTGGCGTTTTTCCATAGGCTCCGCCCCCCTGACGAGCATCACAAAAATCGACG
CTCAAGTCAGAGGTGGCGAAACCCGACAGGACTATAAAGATACCAGGCGTTTCCCCCTGGAAGCTCCCTC
GTGCGCTCTCCTGTTCCGACCCTGCCGCTTACCGGATACCTGTCCGCCTTTCTCCCTTCGGGAAGCGTGG
CGCTTTCTCATAGCTCACGCTGTAGGTATCTCAGTTCGGTGTAGGTCGTTCGCTCCAAGCTGGGCTGTGT
GCACGAACCCCCCGTTCAGCCCGACCGCTGCGCCTTATCCGGTAACTATCGTCTTGAGTCCAACCCGGTA
AGACACGACTTATCGCCACTGGCAGCAGCCACTGGTAACAGGATTAGCAGAGCGAGGTATGTAGGCGGTG
CTACAGAGTTCTTGAAGTGGTGGCCTAACTACGGCTACACTAGAAGAACAGTATTTGGTATCTGCGCTCT
GCTGAAGCCAGTTACCTTCGGAAAAAGAGTTGGTAGCTCTTGATCCGGCAAACAAACCACCGCTGGTAGC
GGTGGTTTTTTTGTTTGCAAGCAGCAGATTACGCGCAGAAAAAAAGGATCTCAAGAAGATCCTTTGATCT
TTTCTACGGGGTCTGACGCTCAGTGGAACGAAAACTCACGTTAAGGGATTTTGGTCATGAGATTATCAAA
AAGGATCTTCACCTAGATCCTTTTAAATTAAAAATGAAGTTTTAAATCAATCTAAAGTATATATGAGTAA
ACTTGGTCTGACAG
